>Addgene plasmid #38329 | pETM41-EcPPXc | addgene partial sequence | sequence record 50811 | T7 5'-TAATACGACTCACTATAGGG-3'
TTGTTTAACTTTAAGAAGGAGATATACCATGAAACATCACCATCACCATCACCCCATGAAAATCGAAGAA
GGTAAACTGGTAATCTGGATTAACGGCGATAAAGGCTATAACGGTCTCGCTGAAGTCGGTAAGAAATTCG
AGAAAGATACCGGAATTAAAGTCACCGTTGAGCATCCGGATAAACTGGAAGAGAAATTCCCACAGGTTGC
GGCAACTGGCGATGGCCCTGACATTATCTTCTGGGCACACGACCGCTTTGGTGGCTACGCTCAATCTGGC
CTGTTGGCTGAAATCACCCCGGACAAAGCGTTCCAGGACAAGCTGTATCCGTTTACCTGGGATGCCGTAC
GTTACAACGGCAAGCTGATTGCTTACCCGATCGCTGTTGAAGCGTTATCGCTGATTTATAACAAAGATCT
GCTGCCGAACCCGCCAAAAACCTGGGAAGAGATCCCGGCGCTGGATAAAGAACTGAAAGCGAAAGGTAAG
AGCGCGCTGATGTTCAACCTGCAAGAACCGTACTTCACCTGGCCGCTGATTGCTGCTGACGGGGGTTATG
CGTTCAAGTATGAAAACGGCAAGTACGACATTAAAGACGTGGGCGTGGATAACGCTGGCGCGAAAGCGGG
TCTGACCTTCCTGGTTGACCTGATTAAAAACAAACACATGAATGCAGACACCGATTACTCCATCGCAGAA
GCTGCCTTTAATAAAGGCGAAACAGCGATGACCATCAACGGCCCGTGGGCATGGTCCAACATCGACACCA
GCAAAGTGAATTATGGTGTAACGGTACTGCCGACCTTCAAGGGTCAACCATCCAAACCGTTCGTTGGCGT
GCTGAGCGCAGGTATTAACGCCGCAGTCC
