>Addgene plasmid #38329 | pETM41-EcPPXc | addgene partial sequence | sequence record 50812 | T7term 5'-GCTAGTTATTGCTCAGCGG-3'
GGCTTGTAGCAGCCGGATCTCAGTGGTGGTGGTGGTGGTGCTCGAGTGCGGCCGCAAGCTTGTCGACGGA
GCTCGAATTCGGATCCACTAGTAACGGCCGCCAGTGTGCTGGAATTCGCCCTTCGCGGTCCCGCAAAGTA
TTAAGCGGCGATTTCTGGTGTACTTTCTTCTTCAATTTTCAACCGCCAGCCAGCCACGCCTTCCCAGTAT
TCTTGCTCCTTTTCCAGATCAAGCAGTACCAGCGCATTCTGACTAAACCAGTCATGCGGGAAACGCAGTG
TCCAGTGACTGTCATCAGTAATCAGCGTCAATGTTGGCGGTGTGGTGGTTGCCTGACGTTGATTGTTGAG
TAATACGCCAAGGCGCAATAGCTGTATCAGTGGCAGGAACTGTTTCTTCTTAAACAAGGTAAAGCGCGGT
AGATCGTCGAGCTTAATCGCTTTACGGTGATAGCGCACCAGTGTCGCCATCATCAGCTGCTGTTCCTGAT
TAAAACCCGGCAAGTCACTGTTTTGCAGAATATAAGCGGAGTGGCGATGCAAACCGCTGTGGTTGATATT
CAACCCGACCTCATGCAGCATGGCGGCCCATCGCAGTAGCGCCTCCAGTTGCGGATGCGCCAGCTTCGGT
TGCTGTTCCCGCCACTGTTCGTACATTTGCATAGTGGTATCCAGCACCCGTCGGGCCTGTTCGCTGTCGA
TGTGATACTGGTTGGCGAGGCTGCTGGCGGTGCGACTACGCACATCCTGATGACGGAAACGTCCTTCCAT
GGCGCCCTGAAAATAAAGATTCTCGCTCATGGGGTTGTTGTTATTGTTATTGTTGTTGTTGTTCGAGCTC
GAATTAGTCTGCGCGTCTTTCAGGGCTTCATCGACAGTCTGACGACCGCTGGCGGCGTTGACACGCAT
