[The description below was written by a language model from this plasmid's Addgene catalogue record.]
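Description:
pETM41-EcPPXc is a bacterial expression plasmid built on the pETM41 backbone and selected with kanamycin. The record gives its copy number as unknown and does not list the origin of replication or provide a feature table, so the account here rests on the catalogue fields alone. Expression is driven by a T7 promoter, which means protein production requires a host that supplies T7 RNA polymerase. The listed DH5alpha strain serves for plasmid propagation rather than expression.

The insert is a truncated version of the Escherichia coli ppx gene encoding exopolyphosphatase (PPX). Only the C-terminal portion is present, running from amino acid 305 (nucleotide 913) to the end of the protein, a region the depositor describes as a polyphosphate binding domain. The backbone supplies N-terminal fusion elements: a His tag for metal-affinity purification, maltose-binding protein (MBP), which generally improves solubility and offers a second affinity handle, and a TEV protease recognition site that allows the tags to be cleaved from the PPX fragment after purification. The cloning method is not recorded.

The associated publication concerns localization of inorganic polyphosphate in fungal cell walls by selective extraction and immunohistochemistry. This suggests that the recombinant tagged binding domain is produced as a specific poly P-binding probe, detectable through its tags, rather than as a catalytically active enzyme. The record does not itself spell out how the protein is applied.
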