Addgene plasmid #38329: pETM41-EcPPXc
Depositing lab: Florian Freimoser. Depositing organization: ETH Zurich (Swiss Federal Institute of Technology). Publication: Specific localization of inorganic polyphosphate (poly P) in fungal cell walls by selective extraction and immunohistochemistry. Werner TP, Amrhein N, Freimoser FM. Fungal Genet Biol. 2007 Sep;44(9):845-52. Epub 2007 Jan 20. 10.1016/j.fgb.2007.01.008 PubMed 17320430.
Backbone
  Vector backbone: pETM41
  Vector type: Bacterial Expression
Growth in bacteria
  Bacterial resistance: Kanamycin, 50 μg/mL
  Growth temperature: 37°C
  Growth strain: DH5alpha
  Copy number: Unknown
Gene/Insert
  Gene/Insert name: E. coli polyphosphatase (alt name: PPX)
  Species: Escherichia coli
  Mutation: C-terminus of E. coli polyphosphatase (described as a polyphosphate binding domain) - amino acid 305 (nucleotide 913) until end
  Entrez Gene: ppx (a.k.a. ECO111_3226)
  Promoter: T7
  Tag / fusion protein: His (N terminal on backbone); MBP (N terminal on backbone); TEV (N terminal on backbone)
  Cloning method: Unknown
  Sequencing primers: 5′ T7; 3′ T7 Terminator
Terms and licenses: Academic/Nonprofit Terms; Industry Terms: Not Available to Industry
Depositor comments: See "Bolesch, D.G., Keasling, J.D., 2000. Polyphosphate binding and chain length recognition of Escherichia coli exopolyphosphatase. J. Biol. Chem. 275, 33814–33819" for more information.
How to cite: pETM41-EcPPXc was a gift from Florian Freimoser (Addgene plasmid # 38329 ; http://n2t.net/addgene:38329 ; RRID:Addgene_38329)
